>Addgene plasmid #39700 | KHBD00630 | depositor partial sequence | sequence record 50140 | KHBD00630 sequence 1761 bps
ATGCTGCAGCGCAGTTACGACCTCTCGCCCTCGCCGGCGCGTACTTCACCCACCAATGGAGTCCAGAACT
TGGGAGCTGGGGCACAGTTGCCACCGGCTCAAGTCACTGACTTTAGCATCAGTAAGATTCTGGGCAAGGA
GCGTAAATCCGCTCAGGATACGAGCACGAATATCCTGGATCTATCCAAGAGCAGTAGCAACAGTATTAGG
AGCCCACAGGCTCTTGGAGGGCTGGCAATACCATCAACTCCTTATGCCTCCGGTGCCTACTCCATGTTGC
CGCCAGATTTGGTGGCCATGGCCAATGCCACCAAGTTCTATGCCCAATTCTTCCCGCACTTACTGCCCGC
CTATGCGGCTGCTGCAGCGGCTGCCGGCTTGAGTACTCCTCCTACGTCGCCCTATCAAACACATCAGCAT
CAGCAGCATTTGCCAAATCAGCAGAAACGCTTCTTTGCTCCCTATGTGATCAATGGATCGGTTCCCCCAC
CACCACCACTGCAGCAGCAACAGCAACCTCTCATACGCACCAAAAGCACCGCATGCACTCGTCCGGATTG
CCCGGAGTGCCTGGATTATTACCAAAGATTGCAGACTGGTGGCTATAAGCAGACCGCACCTCTCATCTCA
CCCGCCGCCTCCTCGGTGAGCAGTTCCACCGGATCAATACGTCCTGTGAGGGATCTGATTATGAGTGCCA
CTGGAGGAGCCGCCAGCACTAACATCTCACTGACCACCGTGACCAATCTGAGTCTGAACTCGGTCCAGGC
AACGGCCGTCGGAATGATGCCCAAGATGACCGGTGGACTGATCACCACAGCCGTCGGCAGCAACAGTGGA
GCAATCGGTGGTATCGGTGGATACAATGCCACATCCGCCGAGGAGATCAGCTACAAGTGCCGGATTTGCG
AGAAGGTATTCGGATGCTCTGAAACTCTGCAGGCTCATGAAAAGACGCACAAATCGCCGCGTTACGAGTG
TGCGGATTGTGGAAAGGGTTTCTCCCAGCTGCGAAATTACAAATATCACCTGTCCGTTCACCGAGGAACC
AAGGAGTTTGCCGCCGAGTGTCCCGAATGTGGCAAGACATTCAACGATAAGGGATATTTGAGCAGTCACC
TAAAGATTCACCGGAACCGGAAGGAGTACGAGTGTCCTTACTGTCCCAAATCGTTCAATCAGCGTGTGGC
CTTCAATATGCATGTCCGGATTCATACCGGCGTGAAACCCCACAAATGCAACGAGTGCGGAAAGAGATTT
TCGCGTAAAATGCTGCTCAAACAGCACATGAGGACGCACAGTGGTGAGAAACCGTATCAGTGCTCCGTGT
GCGGCAAGTCCTTTGCCGATCGCAGCAACATGACCCTGCACCATCGCCTCCACTCGGGAATCAAGCCCTT
CAGCTGCCCCCTGTGCCCCAAAGCCTTCACCAAAAAGCATCACCTAAAGACGCATCTGAATTACCATACA
GGCTGCAAGCCGTATGTCTGCCCACATCCCAACTGCAATCAGGCATTCACCCAGTCGAGCAATATGCGAA
CCCACGCTAAGAAGTGTCAGTACCGTCCGTTGGATGGACTCACGGTCACATCATCCGCACTTCCAGTACC
GGGAAAACAACAAACAGGTCCACCGCCCACTTTGGCCATGGCCATGGCTCAAACATTTCAAATGCCGCCA
CCTCCTGGAGCTCTAACACCTGGATCTGGTCCATCCCAACCGCCGAGTCAGCAAACCCTTCTCAGCAATC
TCAGGACATTC
