>Addgene plasmid #39700 | KHBD00630 | addgene partial sequence | sequence record 52960 | M13-F20 5'-TGTAAAACGACGGCCAGT-3'
ATTTTATTTTGACTGATAGTGACCTGTTCGTTGCAACAAATTGATGAGCAATGCTTTTTTATAATGCCAA
CTTTGTACAAAAAAGTTGGCACCATGCTGCAGCGCAGTTACGACCTCTCGCCCTCGCCGGCGCGTACTTC
ACCCACCAATGGAGTCCAGAACTTGGGAGCTGGGGCACAGTTGCCACCGGCTCAAGTCACTGACTTTAGC
ATCAGTAAGATTCTGGGCAAGGAGCGTAAATCCGCTCAGGATACGAGCACGAATATCCTGGATCTATCCA
AGAGCAGTAGCAACAGTATTAGGAGCCCACAGGCTCTTGGAGGGCTGGCAATACCATCAACTCCTTATGC
CTCCGGTGCCTACTCCATGTTGCCGCCAGATTTGGTGGCCATGGCCAATGCCACCAAGTTCTATGCCCAA
TTCTTCCCGCACTTACTGCCCGCCTATGCGGCTGCTGCAGCGGCTGCCGGCTTGAGTACTCCTCCTACGT
CGCCCTATCAAACACATCAGCATCAGCAGCATTTGCCAAATCAGCAGAAACGCTTCTTTGCTCCCTATGT
GATCAATGGATCGGTTCCCCCACCACCACCACTGCAGCAGCAACAGCAACCTCTCATACGCACCAAAAGC
ACCGCATGCACTCGTCCGGATTGCCCGGAGTGCCTGGATTATTACCAAAGATTGCAGACTGGTGGCTATA
AGCAGACCGCACCTCTCATCTCACCCGCCGCCTCCTCGGTGAGCAGTTCCACCGGATCAATACGTCCTGT
GAGGGATCTGATTATGAGTGCCACTGGAGGAGCCGCCAGCACTAACATCTCACTGACCACCGTGACCAAT
CTGAGTCTGAACTCG
