[The description below was written by a language model from this plasmid's Addgene catalogue record.]
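Description:
KHBD00630 is a Gateway entry clone built in the pDONR221 backbone, carrying the open reading frame of the Drosophila melanogaster gene CG15269 (FBgn0028878). The backbone contributes about 2.5 kb and the insert about 1.8 kb. It is a high-copy bacterial plasmid maintained in standard E. coli cloning strains under kanamycin selection. No feature table accompanies the record, so the origin of replication and the exact recombination sites are not itemised. A clone made by Gateway recombination into a pDONR vector would normally have its insert flanked by attL sites, and the M13 forward and reverse priming sites listed for sequencing lie outside the insert.

The plasmid has no promoter driving the insert, so it is not an expression construct in its own right. It serves instead as a shuttle from which the CG15269 coding sequence can be moved by LR recombination into any compatible Gateway destination vector, which then supplies the promoter, tags and host-specific elements. The depositor notes that ORFs in this collection were cloned open-ended, without a stop codon. This allows in-frame C-terminal fusions after transfer, and it also means the destination vector must supply a stop codon.

The clone belongs to a larger collection of Drosophila ORFs assembled for automated screening of protein–DNA interactions at fly regulatory elements, which suggests CG15269 was included as a candidate DNA-binding protein. The record does not describe the protein's function or the specific destination vectors used.
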