Addgene plasmid #39700: KHBD00630
Depositing lab: Bart Deplancke. Depositing organization: Swiss Federal Institute of Technology (EPFL). Publication: Automated protein-DNA interaction screening of Drosophila regulatory elements. Korneel Hens, Jean-Daniel Feuz, Alina Isakova, Antonina Lagovitina, Andreas Massouras, Julien Bryois, Patrick Callaerts, Susan E. Celniker, Bart Deplancke. Nat Methods. 2011 Oct 30;8(12):1065-70. 10.1038/nmeth.1763 PubMed 22037703.
Backbone
  Vector backbone: pDONR221
  Backbone manufacturer: Invitrogen
  Backbone size w/o insert (bp): 2536
  Vector type: Gateway DONR vector
Growth in bacteria
  Bacterial resistance: Kanamycin, 50 μg/mL
  Growth temperature: 37°C
  Growth strain: DH5alpha
  Copy number: High Copy
Gene/Insert
  Gene/Insert name: CG15269 (alt name: FBgn0028878)
  Species: D. melanogaster (fly)
  Insert size (bp): 1761
  Entrez Gene: CG15269 (a.k.a. Dmel_CG15269, BG:DS04929.3, DS04929.3, Dmel\CG15269)
  Promoter: none
  Cloning method: Gateway Cloning
  Sequencing primers: 5′ M13-F20; 3′ M13R
Terms and licenses: Academic/Nonprofit Terms; Industry Terms: Not Available to Industry
Depositor comments: Please note that the ORFs in this collection were cloned open-ended (without a stop codon).
How to cite: KHBD00630 was a gift from Bart Deplancke (Addgene plasmid # 39700 ; http://n2t.net/addgene:39700 ; RRID:Addgene_39700)
